Addgene plasmid #12578: pMSCV mSin1.4 myc
Depositing lab: David Sabatini. Depositing organization: Whitehead Institute for Biomedical Research. Publication: mSin1 is necessary for Akt/PKB phosphorylation, and its isoforms define three distinct mTORC2s. Frias MA, Thoreen CC, Jaffe JD, Schroder W, Sculley T, Carr SA, Sabatini DM. Curr Biol. 2006 Sep 19;16(18):1865-70. doi: 10.1016/j.cub.2006.08.001. Epub 2006 Aug 17. PubMed 16919458.
Backbone
  Vector backbone: pMSCV
  Backbone manufacturer: Clontech
  Backbone size w/o insert (bp): 6300
  Vector type: Mammalian Expression, Retroviral
  Selectable markers: Puromycin
Growth in bacteria
  Bacterial resistance: Ampicillin, 100 μg/mL
  Growth temperature: 37°C
  Growth strain: DH5alpha
  Copy number: High Copy
Gene/Insert
  Gene/Insert name: mSin1.4 (alt names: mSin1 transcript variant protein isoform 4; MAPKAP1)
  Species: H. sapiens (human)
  Insert size (bp): 1069
  GenBank ID: NP_001006622
  Entrez Gene: MAPKAP1 (a.k.a. JC310, MIP1, SIN1, SIN1b, SIN1g)
  Tag / fusion protein: myc (C terminal on insert)
  Cloning method: Restriction Enzyme; 5′ cloning site XhoI/SalI (destroyed during cloning); 3′ cloning site EcoRI (not destroyed)
  Sequencing primers: 5′ MSCV primer
Terms and licenses: Academic/Nonprofit Terms; Industry Terms: Not Available to Industry
Depositor comments: Human mSin1 isoforms were cloned by RT-PCR from mRNA isolated from HEK-293T cells. This plasmid encodes isoform 4. See author's map for more information.
How to cite: pMSCV mSin1.4 myc was a gift from David Sabatini (Addgene plasmid # 12578 ; http://n2t.net/addgene:12578 ; RRID:Addgene_12578)
