[The description below was written by a language model from this plasmid's Addgene catalogue record.]
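Description:
pMSCV mSin1.4 myc is a retroviral mammalian expression plasmid built on the Clontech pMSCV (murine stem cell virus) backbone, listed at about 6.3 kb without insert. It is maintained in E. coli as a high-copy plasmid under ampicillin selection, and it carries a puromycin marker for selecting transduced or transfected mammalian cells. No feature table accompanies the record, so the promoters are not explicitly stated. In MSCV-type vectors the insert is generally transcribed from the 5′ long terminal repeat, and the LTRs together with a packaging signal allow the transcript to be packaged into retroviral particles when the viral proteins are supplied in trans by a packaging cell line.

The insert, roughly 1.07 kb, encodes isoform 4 of human mSin1 (gene MAPKAP1, also known as SIN1 or MIP1) with a myc epitope tag fused to its C terminus for detection or immunoprecipitation. According to the depositor, the human mSin1 isoforms were cloned by RT-PCR from HEK-293T cell mRNA. The fragment was inserted by restriction cloning, with a compatible-end XhoI/SalI junction at the 5′ side that destroyed the site and an intact EcoRI site at the 3′ side.

The plasmid comes from work showing that mSin1 is required for Akt/PKB phosphorylation and that its isoforms define three distinct mTORC2 complexes. It is therefore suited to stable, puromycin-selectable expression of tagged isoform 4 in mammalian cells, for example to compare this isoform with other mSin1 isoforms in mTORC2 association and signalling.
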