>Addgene plasmid #12578 | pMSCV mSin1.4 myc | addgene partial sequence | sequence record 19010 | 12578 with MSCV
GCCCTCACTCCTTCTCTAGGCGCCGGAATTAGATTCTCTCGACCGGCACCATGACCGTGGTGACAATGGC
CAGCGCCAGGGTGCAGGACCTGATCGGGCTCATCTGCTGGCAGTATACAAGCGAAGGACGGGAGCCGAAG
CTCAATGACAATGTCAGTGCCTACTGCCTGCATATTGCTGAGGATGATGGGGAGGTGGACACCGATTTCC
CCCCGCTGGATTCCAATGAGCCCATTCATAAGTTTGGCTTCAGTACTTTGGCCCTGGTTGAAAAGTACTC
ATCTCCTGGTCTGACATCCAAAGAGTCACTCTTTGTTCGAATAAATGCTGCTCATGGATTCTCCCTTATT
CAGGTGGACAACACAAAGGTTACCATGAAGGAAATCTTACTGAAGGCAGTGAAGCGAAGAAAAGGATCCC
AGAAAGTTTCAGGCCCTCAGTACCGCCTGGAGAAGCAGAGCGAGCCCAATGTCGCCGTTGACCTGGACAG
CACTTTGGAGAGCCAGAGCGCATGGGAGTTCTGCCTGGTCCGCGAGAACAGTTCAAGGGCAGACGGGGTT
TTTGAGGAGGATTCGCAAATTGACATAGCCACAGTACAGGATATGCTTAGCAGCCACCATTACAAGTCAT
TCAAAGTCAGCATGATCCACAGACTGCGATTCACAACCGACGTACAGCTAGGTATCTCTGGAGACAAAGT
AGAGATAGACCCTGTTACGAATCAGAAAGCCAGCACTAAGTTTTGGATTAAGCAGAAACCCATCTCAATC
GATTCCGACCTGCTCTGTGCCTGTGACCTTGCTGA
